Addgene plasmid #31344: pET21-MRPL13
Depositing lab: Linda Spremulli. Depositing organization: University of North Carolina at Chapel Hill. Publication: The effect of mutated mitochondrial ribosomal proteins S16 and S22 on the assembly of the small and large ribosomal subunits in human mitochondria. Emdadul Haque M, Grasso D, Miller C, Spremulli LL, Saada A. Mitochondrion. 2008 Jun . 8(3):254-61. 10.1016/j.mito.2008.04.004 PubMed 18539099.
Backbone
  Vector backbone: pET21
  Backbone size w/o insert (bp): 5400
  Vector type: Bacterial Expression
  Selectable markers: chloramphenicol
Growth in bacteria
  Bacterial resistance: Ampicillin, 100 μg/mL
  Growth temperature: 37°C
  Growth strain: DH5alpha
  Growth instructions: E. coli BL21 (DE3) RIL has chloramphenicol resistance on RIL plasmid
  Copy number: High Copy
Gene/Insert
  Gene/Insert name: mitochondrial ribosomal protein L13 mature form (alt name: MRPL13)
  Species: H. sapiens (human)
  Insert size (bp): 414
  Mutation: Mature form after removal of the predicted mitochondrial import signal Amino acids 40-178
  Entrez Gene: MRPL13 (a.k.a. L13, L13A, L13mt, RPL13, RPML13)
  Tag / fusion protein: His (C terminal on backbone)
  Cloning method: Restriction Enzyme; 5′ cloning site NdeI (not destroyed); 3′ cloning site XhoI (not destroyed)
  Sequencing primers: 5′ vector
Resource information
  A portion of this plasmid was derived from a plasmid made by: ATCC MGC-33899
Terms and licenses: Academic/Nonprofit Terms; Industry Terms: Not Available to Industry
How to cite: pET21-MRPL13 was a gift from Linda Spremulli (Addgene plasmid # 31344 ; http://n2t.net/addgene:31344 ; RRID:Addgene_31344)
