[The description below was written by a language model from this plasmid's Addgene catalogue record.]
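Description:
pET21-MRPL13 is a bacterial expression plasmid built on the pET21 backbone (about 5.4 kb without insert) for producing human mitochondrial ribosomal protein L13 in E. coli. It is a high-copy plasmid maintained under ampicillin selection. The record also lists chloramphenicol as a selectable marker, but the accompanying note makes clear that this resistance comes from the separate RIL helper plasmid carried by the BL21(DE3) RIL expression strain, not from pET21-MRPL13 itself. No feature table is provided, so the promoter and origin are not explicitly recorded. pET-series vectors generally rely on a T7 promoter, which is consistent with the use of a DE3 lysogen host that supplies T7 RNA polymerase.

The insert is a 414 bp fragment of human MRPL13 encoding the mature form of the protein, amino acids 40–178, with the predicted N-terminal mitochondrial import signal removed so that the product resembles the processed protein found in the organelle. It was cloned between NdeI and XhoI sites, both of which remain intact. NdeI typically provides the start codon in this kind of cloning, and the XhoI junction places the coding sequence in frame with the His tag encoded by the backbone, giving a C-terminally His-tagged protein suited to metal-affinity purification. Part of the plasmid derives from an existing human cDNA clone. The associated publication examines how mutations in mitochondrial ribosomal proteins S16 and S22 affect assembly of the small and large ribosomal subunits in human mitochondria, so this construct probably served as a source of recombinant large-subunit protein for that work, although the record does not state its exact use.
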