>Addgene plasmid #31344 | pET21-MRPL13 | addgene partial sequence | sequence record 36727 | T7 5'-TAATACGACTCACTATAGGG-3'
CCCTCTAGAAATAATTTTGTTTAACTTTAAGAAGGAGATATACATATGCAGGGATTACATAAACCTGTGT
ACCATGCACTGAGTGACTGTGGGGATCATGTTGTTATAATGAACACAAGACACATTGCATTTTCTGGAAA
CAAATGGGAACAAAAAGTA
[306 nt withheld, positions 160-465]
CTCGAGCACCACCACCACCACCACTGAGATCCGGCTGCTAACAAAGCCCGAAAGGAAGCTGAGTTGGCTG
CTGCCACCGCTGAGCAATAACTAGCATAACCCCTTGGGGCCTCTAAACGGGTCTTGAGGGGTTTTTTGCT
GAAAGGAGGAACTATATCCGGATTGGCGAATGGG
[124 nt withheld, positions 640-763]
C
[91 nt withheld, positions 765-855]
A
[49 nt withheld, positions 857-905]
CCTTTGACGTTGGAGTCCACGTTCTTTAATAGTGGACTCTTGTTCCAAACTGGAACACACTCAACCCTAT
CTCGGTCTATC
